>Addgene plasmid #178410 | pOME210MR | addgene full sequence | sequence record 351309 | Addgene NGS Result
AATTCTAGTTATTAATAGTAATCAATTACGGGGTCATTAGTTCATAGCCCATATATGGAGTTCCGCGTTA
CATAACTTACGGTAAATGGCCCGCCTGGCTGACCGCCCAACGACCCCCGCCCATTGACGTCAATAATGAC
GTATGTTCCCATAGTAACGCCAATAGGGACTTTCCATTGACGTCAATGGGTGGAGTATTTACGGTAAACT
GCCCACTTGGCAGTACATCAAGTGTATCATATGCCAAGTACGCCCCCTATTGACGTCAATGACGGTAAAT
GGCCCGCCTGGCATTATGCCCAGTACATGACCTTATGGGACTTTCCTACTTGGCAGTACATCTACGTATT
AGTCATCGCTATTACCATGGTGATGCGGTTTTGGCAGTACATCAATGGGCGTGGATAGCGGTTTGACTCA
CGGGGATTTCCAAGTCTCCACCCCATTGACGTCAATGGGAGTTTGTTTTGGCACCAAAATCAACGGGACT
TTCCAAAATGTCGTAACAACTCCGCCCCATTGACGCAAATGGGCGGTAGGCGTGTACGGTGGGAGGTCTA
TATAAGCAGAGCTGGTTTAGTGAACCGTCAGATCCGCTAGCGCTACCGGTCGCCACCATGGCCTCCTCCG
AGGACGTCATCAAGGAGTTCATGCGCTTCAAGGTGCGCATGGAGGGCTCCGTGAACGGCCACGAGTTCGA
GATCGAGGGCGAGGGCGAGGGCCGCCCCTACGAGGGCACCCAGACCGCCAAGCTGAAGGTGACCAAGGGC
GGCCCCCTGCCCTTCGCCTGGGACATCCTGTCCCCCCAGTTCCAGTACGGCTCCAAGGTGTACGTGAAGC
ACCCCGCCGACATCCCCGACTACAAGAAGCTGTCCTTCCCCGAGGGCTTCAAGTGGGAGCGCGTGATGAA
CTTCGAGGACGGCGGCGTGGTGACCGTGACCCAGGACTCCTCCCTGCAGGACGGCTCCTTCATCTACAAG
GTGAAGTTCATCGGCGTGAACTTCCCCTCCGACGGCCCCGTAATGCAGAAGAAGACTATGGGCTGGGAGG
CCTCCACCGAGCGCCTGTACCCCCGCGACGGCGTGCTGAAGGGCGAGATCCACAAGGCCCTGAAGCTGAA
GGACGGCGGCCACTACCTGGTGGAGTTCAAGTCCATCTACATGGCCAAGAAGCCCGTGCAGCTGCCCGGC
TACTACTACGTGGACTCCAAGCTGGACATCACCTCCCACAACGAGGACTACACCATCGTGGAGCAGTACG
AGCGCGCCGAGGGCCGCCACCACCTGTTCCTGTAGCTCGAGATATCAGTGGTCCAGGCTCTAGTTTTGAC
TCAACAATATCACCAGCTGAAGCCTATAGAGTACGAGCCATAGATAAAATAAAAGATTTTATTTAGTCTC
CAGAAAAAGGGGGGAATGAAAGACCCCACCTGTAGGTTTGGCAAGCTAGCTTAAGTAACGCCATTTTGCA
AGGCATGGAAAAATACATAACTGAGAATAGAGAAGTTCAGATCAAGGTCAGGAACAGATGGAACAGGGTC
GACCCTAGAGAACCATCAGATGTTTCCAGGGTGCCCCAAGGACCTGAAATGACCCTGTGCCTTATTTGAA
CTAACCAATCAGTTCGCTTCTCGCTTCTGTTCGCGCGCTTCTGCTCCCCGAGCTCAATAAAAGAGCCCAC
AACCCCTCACTCGGGGCGCCAGTCCTCCGATTGACTGAGTCGCCCGGGTACCCGTGTATCCAATAAACCC
TCTTGCAGTTGCATCCGACTTGTGGTCTCGCTGTTCCTTGGGAGGGTCTCCTCTGAGTGATTGACTACCC
GTCAGCGGGGGTCTTTCATTTGGGGGCTCGTCCGGGATCGGGAGACCCCTGCCCAGGGACCACCGACCCA
CCACCGGGAGGTAAGCTGGCTGCCTCGCGCGTTTCGGTGATGACGGTGAAAACCTCTGACACATGCAGCT
CCCGGAGACGGTCACAGCTTGTCTGTAAGCGGATGCCGGGAGCAGACAAGCCCGTCAGGGCGCGTCAGCG
GGTGTTGGCGGGTGTCGGGGCGCAGCCATGACCCAGTCACGTAGCGATAGCGGAGTGTAGATCCGGCTGT
GGAATGTGTGTCAGTTAGGGTGTGGAAAGTCCCCAGGCTCCCCAGCAGGCAGAAGTATGCAAAGCATGCA
TCTCAATTAGTCAGCAACCAGGTGTGGAAAGTCCCCAGGCTCCCCAGCAGGCAGAAGTATGCAAAGCATG
CATCTCAATTAGTCAGCAACCATAGTCCCGCCCCTAACTCCGCCCATCCCGCCCCTAACTCCGCCCAGTT
CCGCCCATTCTCCGCCCCATGGCTGACTAATTTTTTTTATTTATGCAGAGGCCGAGGCCGCCTCGGCCTC
TGAGCTATTCCAGAAGTAGTGAGGAGGCTTTTTTGGAGGCCTAGGCTTTTGCAAAAAGCTTACTGGCTTA
ACTATGCGGCATCAGAGCAGATTGTACTGAGAGTGCACCATATGCGGTGTGAAATACCGCACAGATGCGT
AAGGAGAAAATACCGCATCAGGCGCTCTTCCGCTTCCTCGCTCACTGACTCGCTGCGCTCGGTCGTTCGG
CTGCGGCGAGCGGTATCAGCTCACTCAAAGGCGGTAATACGGTTATCCACAGAATCAGGGGATAACGCAG
GAAAGAACATGTGAGCAAAAGGCCAGCAAAAGGCCAGGAACCGTAAAAAGGCCGCGTTGCTGGCGTTTTT
CCATAGGCTCCGCCCCCCTGACGAGCATCACAAAAATCGACGCTCAAGTCAGAGGTGGCGAAACCCGACA
GGACTATAAAGATACCAGGCGTTTCCCCCTGGAAGCTCCCTCGTGCGCTCTCCTGTTCCGACCCTGCCGC
TTACCGGATACCTGTCCGCCTTTCTCCCTTCGGGAAGCGTGGCGCTTTCTCATAGCTCACGCTGTAGGTA
TCTCAGTTCGGTGTAGGTCGTTCGCTCCAAGCTGGGCTGTGTGCACGAACCCCCCGTTCAGCCCGACCGC
TGCGCCTTATCCGGTAACTATCGTCTTGAGTCCAACCCGGTAAGACACGACTTATCGCCACTGGCAGCAG
CCACTGGTAACAGGATTAGCAGAGCGAGGTATGTAGGCGGTGCTACAGAGTTCTTGAAGTGGTGGCCTAA
CTACGGCTACACTAGAAGGACAGTATTTGGTATCTGCGCTCTGCTGAAGCCAGTTACCTTCGGAAAAAGA
GTTGGTAGCTCTTGATCCGGCAAACAAACCACCGCTGGTAGCGGTGGTTTTTTTGTTTGCAAGCAGCAGA
TTACGCGCAGAAAAAAAGGATCTCAAGAAGATCCTTTGATCTTTTCTACGGGGTCTGACGCTCAGTGGAA
CGAAAACTCACGTTAAGGGATTTTGGTCATGAGATTATCAAAAAGGATCTTCACCTAGATCCTTTTAAAT
TAAAAATGAAGTTTTAAATCAATCTAAAGTATATATGAGTAAACTTGGTCTGACAGTTACCAATGCTTAA
TCAGTGAGGCACCTATCTCAGCGATCTGTCTATTTCGTTCATCCATAGTTGCCTGACTCCCCGTCGTGTA
GATAACTACGATACGGGAGGGCTTACCATCTGGCCCCAGTGCTGCAATGATACCGCGAGACCCACGCTCA
CCGGCTCCAGATTTATCAGCAATAAACCAGCCAGCCGGAAGGGCCGAGCGCAGAAGTGGTCCTGCAACTT
TATCCGCCTCCATCCAGTCTATTAATTGTTGCCGGGAAGCTAGAGTAAGTAGTTCGCCAGTTAATAGTTT
GCGCAACGTTGTTGCCATTGCTGCAGGCATCGTGGTGTCACGCTCGTCGTTTGGTATGGCTTCATTCAGC
TCCGGTTCCCAACGATCAAGGCGAGTTACATGATCCCCCATGTTGTGCAAAAAAGCGGTTAGCTCCTTCG
GTCCTCCGATCGTTGTCAGAAGTAAGTTGGCCGCAGTGTTATCACTCATGGTTATGGCAGCACTGCATAA
TTCTCTTACTGTCATGCCATCCGTAAGATGCTTTTCTGTGACTGGTGAGTACTCAACCAAGTCATTCTGA
GAATAGTGTATGCGGCGACCGAGTTGCTCTTGCCCGGCGTCAACACGGGATAATACCGCGCCACATAGCA
GAACTTTAAAAGTGCTCATCATTGGAAAACGTTCTTCGGGGCGAAAACTCTCAAGGATCTTACCGCTGTT
GAGATCCAGTTCGATGTAACCCACTCGTGCACCCAACTGATCTTCAGCATCTTTTACTTTCACCAGCGTT
TCTGGGTGAGCAAAAACAGGAAGGCAAAATGCCGCAAAAAAGGGAATAAGGGCGACACGGAAATGTTGAA
TACTCATACTCTTCCTTTTTCAATATTATTGAAGCATTTATCAGGGTTATTGTCTCATGAGCGGATACAT
ATTTGAATGTATTTAGAAAAATAAACAAATAGGGGTTCCGCGCACATTTCCCCGAAAAGTGCCACCTGAC
GTCTAAGAAACCATTATTATCATGACATTAACCTATAAAAATAGGCGTATCACGAGGCCCTTTCGTCTTC
AAGAATTAGCTTGGCCATTGCATACGTTGTATCCATATCATAATATGTACATTTATATTGGCTCATGTCC
AACATTACCGCCATGTTGACATTGATTATTGACTAGTTATTAATAGTAATCAATTACGGGGTCATTAGTT
CATAGCCCATATATGGAGTTCCGCGTTACATAACTTACGGTAAATGGCCCGCCTGGCTGACCGCCCAACG
ACCCCCGCCCATTGACGTCAATAATGACGTATGTTCCCATAGTAACGCCAATAGGGACTTTCCATTGACG
TCAATGGGTGGAGTATTTACGGTAAACTGCCCACTTGGCAGTACATCAAGTGTATCATATGCCAAGTACG
CCCCCTATTGACGTCAATGACGGTAAATGGCCCGCCTGGCATTATGCCCAGTACATGACCTTATGGGACT
TTCCTACTTGGCAGTACATCTACGTATTAGTCATCGCTATTACCATGGTGATGCGGTTTTGGCAGTACAT
CAATGGGCGTGGATAGCGGTTTGACTCACGGGGATTTCCAAGTCTCCACCCCATTGACGTCAATGGGAGT
TTGTTTTGGCACCAAAATCAACGGGACTTTCCAAAATGTCGTAACAACTCCGCCCCATTGACGCAAATGG
GCGGTAGGCGTGTACGGTGGGAGGTCTATATAAGCAGAGCTCAATAAAAGAGCCCACAACCCCTCACTCG
GCGCGCCAGTCTTCCGATAGACTGCGTCGCCCGGGTACCCGTATTCCCAATAAAGCCTCTTGCTGTTTGC
ATCCGAATCGTGGTCTCGCTGTTCCTTGGGAGGGTCTCCTCTGAGTGATTGACTACCCACGACGGGGGTC
TTTCATTTGGGGGCTCGTCCGGGATTTGGAGACCCCTGCCCAGGGACCACCGACCCACCACCGGGAGGTA
AGCTGGCCAGCAACTTATCTGTGTCTGTCCGATTGTCTAGTGTCTATGTTTGATGTTATGCGCCTGCGTC
TGTACTAGTTAGCTAACTAGCTCTGTATCTGGCGGACCCGTGGTGGAACTGACGAGTTCTGAACACCCGG
CCGCAACCCTGGGAGACGTCCCAGGGACTTTGGGGGCCGTTTTTGTGGCCCGACCTGAGGAAGGGAGTCG
ATGTGGAATCCGACCCCGTCAGGATATGTGGTTCTGGTAGGAGACGAGAACCTAAAACAGTTCCCGCCTC
CGTCTGAATTTTTGCTTTCGGTTTGGAACCGAAGCCGCGCGTCTTGTCTGCTGCAGCGCTGCAGCATCGT
TCTGTGTTGTCTCTGTCTGACTGTGTTTCTGTATTTGTCTGAAAATTAGGGCCAGACTGTTACCACTCCC
TTAAGTTTGACCTTAGGTCACTGGAAAGATGTCGAGCGGATCGCTCACAACCAGTCGGTAGATGTCAAGA
AGAGACGTTGGGTTACCTTCTGCTCTGCAGAATGGCCAACCTTTAACGTCGGATGGCCGCGAGACGGCAC
CTTTAACCGAGACCTCATCACCCAGGTTAAGATCAAGGTCTTTTCACCTGGCCCGCATGGACACCCAGAC
CAGGTCCCCTACATCGTGACCTGGGAAGCCTTGGCTTTTGACCCCCCTCCCTGGGTCAAGCCCTTTGTAC
ACCCTAAGCCTCCGCCTCCTCTTCCTCCATCCGCCCCGTCTCTCCCCCTTGAACCTCCTCGTTCGACCCC
GCCTCGATCCTCCCTTTATCCAGCCCTCACTCCTTCTCTAGGCGCCGGAATTGAAGATCTGGGCAGGAAG
AGGGCCTATTTCCCATGATTCCTTCATATTTGCATATACGATACAAGGCTGTTAGAGAGATAATTAGAAT
TAATTTGACTGTAAACACAAAGATATTAGTACAAAATACGTGACGTAGAAAGTAATAATTTCTTGGGTAG
TTTGCAGTTTTAAAATTATGTTTTAAAATGGACTATCATATGCTTACCGTAACTTGAAAGTATTTCGATT
TCTTGGCTTTATATATCTTGTGGAAAGGACGAGGATCCTAAAGCGGGCGTTCGTAAGCGTCTGGATCGAC
ACAAACCCTGCGCGGGTTTAGAAAGACTTGTCCAGCAGCACCTAATCCATCGGCGGTCGGGCTGATGGTT
TTCGGGCTGTTGAGCGAGTCTTTTTATCTAGTCGCCCGTTATTGTTCTGTGTGTG
Features (pLannotate 1.2.2; 18 found; start..end, strand, type, name):
     66..369     +  enhancer       CMV enhancer: human cytomegalovirus immediate early enhancer
    370..573     +  promoter       CMV promoter: human cytomegalovirus (CMV) immediate early promoter
    618..1295    +  CDS            DsRed-Express: rapidly maturing tetrameric variant of DsRed fluorescent protein (Bevis and Glick, 2002) mammalian codon-optimized
   1301..1373    +  CDS            env (fragment): murine leukemia virus gPr80 envelope polyprotein precursor; env; proteolytically cleaved into gp70SU and p15TM subunits
   1415..1840    +  LTR            3' LTR (ΔU3): self-inactivating 3' long terminal repeat (LTR) from Moloney murine leukemia virus
   1909..1949    +  CDS            rop (fragment): Rop protein, which maintains plasmids at low copy number; rop
   2051..2089    +  misc_feature   bom (fragment): basis of mobility region from pBR322
   2106..2435    +  promoter       SV40 promoter: SV40 enhancer and early promoter
   2441..2542    +  misc_feature   bom (fragment): basis of mobility region from pBR322
   2728..3316    -  rep_origin     ori: high-copy-number ColE1/pMB1/pBR322/pUC origin of replication
   3487..4347    -  CDS            AmpR: β-lactamase; bla; confers resistance to ampicillin, carbenicillin, and related antibiotics
   4348..4452    -  promoter       AmpR promoter: bla
   4638..5017    +  enhancer       CMV enhancer: human cytomegalovirus immediate early enhancer
   5018..5221    +  promoter       CMV promoter: human cytomegalovirus (CMV) immediate early promoter
   5222..5397    +  LTR            5' LTR (truncated): truncated long terminal repeat from Moloney murine sarcoma virus
   5519..5793    +  misc_feature   MESV Ψ (fragment): packaging signal of murine embryonic stem cell virus
   5860..6276    +  CDS            gag (truncated): truncated Moloney murine leukemia virus (MMLV) gag gene lacking the start codon
   6300..6540    +  promoter       U6 promoter: RNA polymerase III promoter for human U6 snRNA
