[The description below was written by a language model from this plasmid's Addgene catalogue record and pLannotate feature annotations shown in this document.]
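Description:
pOME210MR is a retroviral RNAi-type expression plasmid built on the pSIREN backbone, carrying a 168 bp insert from Kaposi's sarcoma-associated herpesvirus described as the wild-type pre-microRNA K12-6. The insert itself is not annotated in the feature table, but the plasmid is circular and the human U6 promoter ends near the end of the 6,705 nt sequence record. Together with the use of a U6 primer for sequencing, this suggests the pre-miRNA lies immediately downstream of this RNA polymerase III promoter, which is the usual way to drive short hairpin or pre-miRNA transcripts that the cell then processes into mature small RNA.

The viral portion is a self-inactivating murine gammaretroviral cassette. A hybrid CMV enhancer/promoter fused to a truncated 5' LTR produces the genomic RNA in packaging cells, followed by the Ψ packaging signal with a truncated gag segment that aids encapsidation, then the U6 unit. An internal CMV enhancer/promoter drives DsRed-Express, a rapidly maturing red fluorescent protein that marks transfected or transduced cells. A ΔU3 3' LTR closes the cassette, so that LTR promoter activity is lost after integration and expression depends on the internal U6 and CMV promoters. No mammalian drug-selection gene is annotated, although an SV40 enhancer/early promoter sits in the backbone.

In bacteria the plasmid replicates from a high-copy ColE1/pUC-type origin and is selected with ampicillin through β-lactamase. It belongs to a viral ORFeome-style collection and serves to express this KSHV microRNA precursor in mammalian cells, by transfection or retroviral delivery, for functional studies. The associated work screened viral genes for modulation of p53 signalling.
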