Addgene plasmid #178410: pOME210MR
Purpose: KSHV pre microRNA K12 6wt
Depositing lab: Dirk Dittmer. Depositing organization: University of North Carolina at Chapel Hill. Publication: Novel modulators of p53-signaling encoded by unknown genes of emerging viruses. Alzhanova D, Corcoran K, Bailey AG, Long K, Taft-Benz S, Graham RL, Broussard GS, Heise M, Neumann G, Halfmann P, Kawaoka Y, Baric RS, Damania B, Dittmer DP. PLoS Pathog. 2021 Jan 7;17(1):e1009033. doi: 10.1371/journal.ppat.1009033. eCollection 2021 Jan. PubMed 33411764.
Backbone
  Vector backbone: pSIREN
  Backbone size w/o insert (bp): 6539
  Vector type: RNAi
Growth in bacteria
  Bacterial resistance: Ampicillin, 100 μg/mL
  Growth temperature: 37°C
  Growth strain: NEB Stable
  Copy number: High Copy
Gene/Insert
  Gene/Insert name: KSHV K 12
  Species: Kaposi's sarcoma-associated herpesvirus
  Insert size (bp): 168
  Cloning method: Unknown
  Sequencing primers: 5′ U6 promoter
Terms and licenses: Academic/Nonprofit Terms; Industry Terms: Not Available to Industry
Depositor comments: Sequences and further information can be found at https://www.med.unc.edu/orfeome/downloads/pome
How to cite: pOME210MR was a gift from Dirk Dittmer (Addgene plasmid # 178410 ; http://n2t.net/addgene:178410 ; RRID:Addgene_178410)
