>Addgene plasmid #178410 | pOME210MR | depositor partial sequence | sequence record 346480 | Insert
GGATCCTAAAGCGGGCGTTCGTAAGCGTCTGGATCGACACAAACCCTGCGCGGGTTTAGAAAGACTTGTC
CAGCAGCACCTAATCCATCGGCGGTCGGGCTGATGGTTTTCGGGCTGTTGAGCGAGTCTTTTTATCTAGT
CGCCCGTTATTGTTCTGTGTGTGAATTC
