>Addgene plasmid #178410 | pOME210MR | depositor partial sequence | sequence record 346481 | Backbone
AATTCTAGTTATTAATAGTAATCAATTACGGGGTCATTAGTTCATAGCCCATATATGGAGTTCCGCGTTA
CATAACTTACGGTAAATGGCCCGCCTGGCTGACCGCCCAACGACCCCCGCCCATTGACGTCAATAATGAC
GTATGTTCCCATAGTAACGCCAATAGGGACTTTCCATTGACGTCAATGGTGGAGTATTTACGGTAAACTG
CCCACTTGGCAGTACATCAAGTGTATCATATGCCAAGTACGCCCCCTATTGACGTCAATGACGGTAAATG
GCCCGCCTGGCATTATGCCCAGTACATGACCTTATGGGACTTTCCTACTTGGCAGTACATCTACGTATTA
GTCATCGCTATTACCATGGTGATGCGGTTTTGGCAGTACATCAATGGGCGTGGATAGCGGTTTGACTCAC
GGGGATTTCCAAGTCTCCACCCCATTGACGTCAATGGGAGTTTGTTTTGGCACCAAAATCAACGGGACTT
TCCAAAATGTCGTAACAACTCCGCCCCATTGACGCAAATGGGCGGTAGGCGTGTACGGTGGGAGGTCTAT
ATAAGCAGAGCTGGTTTAGTGAACCGTCAGATCCGCTAGCGCTACCGGTCGCCACCATGGCCTCCTCCGA
GGACGTCATCAAGGAGTTCATGCGCTTCAAGGTGCGCATGGAGGGCTCCGTGAACGGCCACGAGTTCGAG
ATCGAGGGCGAGGGCGAGGGCCGCCCCTACGAGGGCACCCAGACCGCCAAGCTGAAGGTGACCAAGGGCG
GCCCCCTGCCCTTCGCCTGGGACATCCTGTCCCCCCAGTTCCAGTACGGCTCCAAGGTGTACGTGAAGCA
CCCCGCCGACATCCCCGACTACAAGAAGCTGTCCTTCCCCGAGGGCTTCAAGTGGGAGCGCGTGATGAAC
TTCGAGGACGGCGGCGTGGTGACCGTGACCCAGGACTCCTCCCTGCAGGACGGCTCCTTCATCTACAAGG
TGAAGTTCATCGGCGTGAACTTCCCCTCCGACGGCCCCGTAATGCAGAAGAAGACTATGGGCTGGGAGGC
CTCCACCGAGCGCCTGTACCCCCGCGACGGCGTGCTGAAGGGCGAGATCCACAAGGCCCTGAAGCTGAAG
GACGGCGGCCACTACCTGGTGGAGTTCAAGTCCATCTACATGGCCAAGAAGCCCGTGCAGCTGCCCGGCT
ACTACTACGTGGACTCCAAGCTGGACATCACCTCCCACAACGAGGACTACACCATCGTGGAGCAGTACGA
GCGCGCCGAGGGCCGCCACCACCTGTTCCTGTAGCTCGAGATATCAGTGGTCCAGGCTCTAGTTTTGACT
CAACAATATCACCAGCTGAAGCCTATAGAGTACGAGCCATAGATAAAATAAAAGATTTTATTTAGTCTCC
AGAAAAAGGGGGGAATGAAAGACCCCACCTGTAGGTTTGGCAAGCTAGCTTAAGTAACGCCATTTTGCAA
GGCATGGAAAAATACATAACTGAGAATAGAGAAGTTCAGATCAAGGTCAGGAACAGATGGAACAGGGTCG
ACCCTAGAGAACCATCAGATGTTTCCAGGGTGCCCCAAGGACCTGAAATGACCCTGTGCCTTATTTGAAC
TAACCAATCAGTTCGCTTCTCGCTTCTGTTCGCGCGCTTCTGCTCCCCGAGCTCAATAAAAGAGCCCACA
ACCCCTCACTCGGGGCGCCAGTCCTCCGATTGACTGAGTCGCCCGGGTACCCGTGTATCCAATAAACCCT
CTTGCAGTTGCATCCGACTTGTGGTCTCGCTGTTCCTTGGGAGGGTCTCCTCTGAGTGATTGACTACCCG
TCAGCGGGGGTCTTTCATTTGGGGGCTCGTCCGGGATCGGGAGACCCCTGCCCAGGGACCACCGACCCAC
CACCGGGAGGTAAGCTGGCTGCCTCGCGCGTTTCGGTGATGACGGTGAAAACCTCTGACACATGCAGCTC
CCGGAGACGGTCACAGCTTGTCTGTAAGCGGATGCCGGGAGCAGACAAGCCCGTCAGGGCGCGTCAGCGG
GTGTTGGCGGGTGTCGGGGCGCAGCCATGACCCAGTCACGTAGCGATAGCGGAGTGTAGATCCGGCTGTG
GAATGTGTGTCAGTTAGGGTGTGGAAAGTCCCCAGGCTCCCCAGCAGGCAGAAGTATGCAAAGCATGCAT
CTCAATTAGTCAGCAACCAGGTGTGGAAAGTCCCCAGGCTCCCCAGCAGGCAGAAGTATGCAAAGCATGC
ATCTCAATTAGTCAGCAACCATAGTCCCGCCCCTAACTCCGCCCATCCCGCCCCTAACTCCGCCCAGTTC
CGCCCATTCTCCGCCCCATGGCTGACTAATTTTTTTTATTTATGCAGAGGCCGAGGCGCCTCGGCCTCTG
AGCTATTCCAGAAGTAGTGAGGAGGCTTTTTTGGAGGCCTAGGCTTTTGCAAAAAGCTTACTGGCTTAAC
TATGCGGCATCAGAGCAGATTGTACTGAGAGTGCACCATATGCGGTGTGAAATACCGCACAGATGCGTAA
GGAGAAAATACCGCATCAGGCGCTCTTCCGCTTCCTCGCTCACTGACTCGCTGCGCTCGGTCGTTCGGCT
GCGGCGAGCGGTATCAGCTCACTCAAAGGCGGTAATACGGTTATCCACAGAATCAGGGGATAACGCAGGA
AAGAACATGTGAGCAAAAGGCCAGCAAAAGGCCAGGAACCGTAAAAAGGCCGCGTTGCTGGCGTTTTTCC
ATAGGCTCCGCCCCCCTGACGAGCATCACAAAAATCGACGCTCAAGTCAGAGGTGGCGAAACCCGACAGG
ACTATAAAGATACCAGGCGTTTCCCCCTGGAAGCTCCCTCGTGCGCTCTCCTGTTCCGACCCTGCCGCTT
ACCGGATACCTGTCCGCCTTTCTCCCTTCGGGAAGCGTGGCGCTTTCTCATAGCTCACGCTGTAGGTATC
TCAGTTCGGTGTAGGTCGTTCGCTCCAAGCTGGGCTGTGTGCACGAACCCCCCGTTCAGCCCGACCGCTG
CGCCTTATCCGGTAACTATCGTCTTGAGTCCAACCCGGTAAGACACGACTTATCGCCACTGGCAGCAGCC
ACTGGTAACAGGATTAGCAGAGCGAGGTATGTAGGCGGTGCTACAGAGTTCTTGAAGTGGTGGCCTAACT
ACGGCTACACTAGAAGGACAGTATTTGGTATCTGCGCTCTGCTGAAGCCAGTTACCTTCGGAAAAAGAGT
TGGTAGCTCTTGATCCGGCAAACAAACCACCGCTGGTAGCGGTGGTTTTTTTGTTTGCAAGCAGCAGATT
ACGCGCAGAAAAAAAGGATCTCAAGAAGATCCTTTGATCTTTTCTACGGGGTCTGACGCTCAGTGGAACG
AAAACTCACGTTAAGGGATTTTGGTCATGAGATTATCAAAAAGGATCTTCACCTAGATCCTTTTAAATTA
AAAATGAAGTTTTAAATCAATCTAAAGTATATATGAGTAAACTTGGTCTGACAGTTACCAATGCTTAATC
AGTGAGGCACCTATCTCAGCGATCTGTCTATTTCGTTCATCCATAGTTGCCTGACTCCCCGTCGTGTAGA
TAACTACGATACGGGAGGGCTTACCATCTGGCCCCAGTGCTGCAATGATACCGCGAGACCCACGCTCACC
GGCTCCAGATTTATCAGCAATAAACCAGCCAGCCGGAAGGGCCGAGCGCAGAAGTGGTCCTGCAACTTTA
TCCGCCTCCATCCAGTCTATTAATTGTTGCCGGGAAGCTAGAGTAAGTAGTTCGCCAGTTAATAGTTTGC
GCAACGTTGTTGCCATTGCTGCAGGCATCGTGGTGTCACGCTCGTCGTTTGGTATGGCTTCATTCAGCTC
CGGTTCCCAACGATCAAGGCGAGTTACATGATCCCCCATGTTGTGCAAAAAAGCGGTTAGCTCCTTCGGT
CCTCCGATCGTTGTCAGAAGTAAGTTGGCCGCAGTGTTATCACTCATGGTTATGGCAGCACTGCATAATT
CTCTTACTGTCATGCCATCCGTAAGATGCTTTTCTGTGACTGGTGAGTACTCAACCAAGTCATTCTGAGA
ATAGTGTATGCGGCGACCGAGTTGCTCTTGCCCGGCGTCAACACGGGATAATACCGCGCCACATAGCAGA
ACTTTAAAAGTGCTCATCATTGGAAAACGTTCTTCGGGGCGAAAACTCTCAAGGATCTTACCGCTGTTGA
GATCCAGTTCGATGTAACCCACTCGTGCACCCAACTGATCTTCAGCATCTTTTACTTTCACCAGCGTTTC
TGGGTGAGCAAAAACAGGAAGGCAAAATGCCGCAAAAAAGGGAATAAGGGCGACACGGAAATGTTGAATA
CTCATACTCTTCCTTTTTCAATATTATTGAAGCATTTATCAGGGTTATTGTCTCATGAGCGGATACATAT
TTGAATGTATTTAGAAAAATAAACAAATAGGGGTTCCGCGCACATTTCCCCGAAAAGTGCCACCTGACGT
CTAAGAAACCATTATTATCATGACATTAACCTATAAAAATAGGCGTATCACGAGGCCCTTTCGTCTTCAA
GAATTAGCTTGGCCATTGCATACGTTGTATCCATATCATAATATGTACATTTATATTGGCTCATGTCCAA
CATTACCGCCATGTTGACATTGATTATTGACTAGTTATTAATAGTAATCAATTACGGGGTCATTAGTTCA
TAGCCCATATATGGAGTTCCGCGTTACATAACTTACGGTAAATGGCCCGCCTGGCTGACCGCCCAACGAC
CCCCGCCCATTGACGTCAATAATGACGTATGTTCCCATAGTAACGCCAATAGGGACTTTCCATTGACGTC
AATGGTGGAGTATTTACGGTAAACTGCCCACTTGGCAGTACATCAAGTGTATCATATGCCAAGTACGCCC
CCTATTGACGTCAATGACGGTAAATGGCCCGCCTGGCATTATGCCCAGTACATGACCTTATGGGACTTTC
CTACTTGGCAGTACATCTACGTATTAGTCATCGCTATTACCATGGTGATGCGGTTTTGGCAGTACATCAA
TGGGCGTGGATAGCGGTTTGACTCACGGGGATTTCCAAGTCTCCACCCCATTGACGTCAATGGGAGTTTG
TTTTGGCACCAAAATCAACGGGACTTTCCAAAATGTCGTAACAACTCCGCCCCATTGACGCAAATGGGCG
GTAGGCGTGTACGGTGGGAGGTCTATATAAGCAGAGCTCAATAAAAGAGCCCACAACCCCTCACTCGGCG
CGCCAGTCTTCCGATAGACTGCGTCGCCCGGGTACCCGTATTCCCAATAAAGCCTCTTGCTGTTTGCATC
CGAATCGTGGTCTCGCTGTTCCTTGGGAGGGTCTCCTCTGAGTGATTGACTACCCACGACGGGGGTCTTT
CATTTGGGGGCTCGTCCGGGATTTGGAGACCCCTGCCCAGGGACCACCGACCCACCACCGGGAGGTAAGC
TGGCCAGCAACTTATCTGTGTCTGTCCGATTGTCTAGTGTCTATGTTTGATGTTATGCGCCTGCGTCTGT
ACTAGTTAGCTAACTAGCTCTGTATCTGGCGGACCCGTGGTGGAACTGACGAGTTCTGAACACCCGGCCG
CAACCCTGGGAGACGTCCCAGGGACTTTGGGGGCCGTTTTTGTGGCCCGACCTGAGGAAGGGAGTCGATG
TGGAATCCGACCCCGTCAGGATATGTGGTTCTGGTAGAGACGAGAACCTAAAACAGTTCCCGCCTCCGTC
TGAATTTTTGCTTTCGGTTTGGAACCGAAGCCGCGCGTCTTGTCTGCTGCAGCGCTGCAGCATCGTTCTG
TGTTGTCTCTGTCTGACTGTGTTTCTGTATTTGTCTGAAAATTAGGGCCAGACTGTTACCACTCCCTTAA
GTTTGACCTTAGGTCACTGGAAAGATGTCGAGCGGATCGCTCACAACCAGTCGGTAGATGTCAAGAAGAG
ACGTTGGGTTACCTTCTGCTCTGCAGAATGGCCAACCTTTAACGTCGGATGGCCGCGAGACGGCACCTTT
AACCGAGACCTCATCACCCAGGTTAAGATCAAGGTCTTTTCACCTGGCCCGCATGGACACCCAGACCAGG
TCCCCTACATCGTGACCTGGGAAGCCTTGGCTTTTGACCCCCCTCCCTGGGTCAAGCCCTTTGTACACCC
TAAGCCTCCGCCTCCTCTTCCTCCATCCGCCCCGTCTCTCCCCCTTGAACCTCCTCGTTCGACCCCGCCT
CGATCCTCCCTTTATCCAGCCCTCACTCCTTCTCTAGGCGCCGGAATTGAAGATCTGGGCAGGAAGAGGG
CCTATTTCCCATGATTCCTTCATATTTGCATATACGATACAAGGCTGTTAGAGAGATAATTAGAATTAAT
TTGACTGTAAACACAAAGATATTAGTACAAAATACGTGACGTAGAAAGTAATAATTTCTTGGGTAGTTTG
CAGTTTTAAAATTATGTTTTAAAATGGACTATCATATGCTTACCGTAACTTGAAAGTATTTCGATTTCTT
GGCTTTATATATCTTGTGGAAAGGACGAG
